Addgene plasmid #34797: pQTEV-PTD012
Depositing lab: Konrad Buessow. Depositing organization: Max Planck Institute for Molecular Genetics. Publication: Structural genomics of human proteins--target selection and generation of a public catalogue of expression clones. Bussow K, Scheich C, Sievert V, Harttig U, Schultz J, Simon B, Bork P, Lehrach H, Heinemann U. Microb Cell Fact. 2005 Jul 5;4:21. doi: 10.1186/1475-2859-4-21. PubMed 15998469.
Backbone
  Vector backbone: pQTEV
  Backbone size w/o insert (bp): 4700
  Vector type: Bacterial Expression
Growth in bacteria
  Bacterial resistance: Ampicillin, 100 μg/mL
  Growth temperature: 37°C
  Growth strain: Rosetta
  Copy number: Unknown
Gene/Insert
  Gene/Insert name: PTD012 (alt names: DKFZp564H1122; PSFEp250B014)
  Species: H. sapiens (human)
  Insert size (bp): 1020
  GenBank ID: DQ000586
  Entrez Gene: C11orf54 (a.k.a. PTD012, PTOD012)
  Tag / fusion protein: His (N terminal on backbone); TEV (N terminal on backbone)
  Cloning method: Restriction Enzyme; 5′ cloning site BamHI (not destroyed); 3′ cloning site NotI (not destroyed)
  Sequencing primers: 5′ TGAGCGGATAACAATTTCACACAG; 3′ GGCAACCGAGCGTTCTGAAC
Terms and licenses: Academic/Nonprofit Terms; Industry Terms: Not Available to Industry
Depositor comments: The vector pQTEV is derived from Qiagen pQE-2 and contains an inactive chloramphenicol resistance gene sequence. The Rosetta bacterial strain contains an additional plasmid. The second plasmid, pRARE, provides rare tRNAs for overexpression of recombinant proteins. It has 4694 bp and is chloramphenicol resistence.
How to cite: pQTEV-PTD012 was a gift from Konrad Buessow (Addgene plasmid # 34797 ; http://n2t.net/addgene:34797 ; RRID:Addgene_34797)
