[The description below was written by a language model from this plasmid's Addgene catalogue record and pLannotate feature annotations shown in this document.]
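Description:
pQTEV-PTD012 is a bacterial expression plasmid that produces the human protein PTD012 (gene symbol C11orf54) in E. coli as an N-terminally His-tagged fusion. The backbone, pQTEV, is derived from the Qiagen pQE-2 vector. It replicates from a ColE1/pMB1-type origin and is selected with ampicillin through a β-lactamase gene under its own promoter. A pBR322 bom region and a small rop fragment are also annotated. The depositor's full sequence is 5,720 nt, consistent with a backbone of about 4.7 kb plus an insert of about 1 kb.

Expression is driven by the phage T5 promoter, which is read by E. coli RNA polymerase and is controlled by lac operator sequences. The plasmid carries its own lacI gene behind the lacIq promoter, so repression is supplied in cis and transcription can be induced with IPTG. Downstream of the promoter lie a 7xHis tag and a TEV protease recognition site, followed by the C11orf54 coding sequence cloned between BamHI and NotI, both of which are retained. The tag allows metal-affinity purification and can then be removed by TEV cleavage. The lambda t0 terminator ends the transcript. A cat sequence with a partial promoter follows, ahead of the rrnB T1 terminator, and the depositor notes that this chloramphenicol resistance sequence is inactive.

The clone is supplied in the Rosetta strain, which also holds the separate chloramphenicol-resistant pRARE plasmid that provides rare tRNAs for overexpressing recombinant proteins. The construct belongs to a structural genomics catalogue of human protein expression clones. The feature annotation describes the encoded protein as having ester hydrolase activity on p-nitrophenyl acetate.
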