Features (pLannotate 1.2.2; 18 found; start..end, strand, type, name):
     10..54      +  promoter       T5 promoter: bacteriophage T5 promoter for E. coli RNA polymerase, with embedded lac operator
     62..78      +  protein_bind   lac operator: The lac repressor binds to the lac operator to inhibit transcription in E. coli. This inhibition can be relieved by adding lactose or isopropyl-β-D-thiogalactopyranoside (IPTG). lac repressor encoded by lacI
    121..141     +  CDS            7xHis: 6xHis affinity tag
    165..185     +  CDS            capTEV™ (fragment): composite tag for in vivo biotinylation, TEV protease cleavage, and 6xHis tagging
    190..1131    +  CDS            C11orf54: CK054_HUMAN - Experimental evidence at protein level: Swiss-Prot protein existence level 1. Exhibits ester hydrolase activity on the substrate p- nitrophenyl acetate. From Homo sapiens (Human).
   1177..1271    +  terminator     lambda t0 terminator: transcription terminator from phage lambda
   1286..1314    +  promoter       cat promoter (fragment): promoter of the E. coli cat gene encoding chloramphenicol acetyltransferase
   1315..1971    +  CDS            cat: CAT_ECOLX - Experimental evidence at protein level: Swiss-Prot protein existence level 1. This enzyme is an effector of chloramphenicol resistance in bacteria. From Escherichia coli. This protein is used as a marker in many commonly used cloning vectors, such as pACYC184.
   2039..2125    +  terminator     rrnB T1 terminator: Escherichia coli rrnB; transcription terminator T1 from the E. coli rrnB gene
   2148..2165    -  promoter       tet promoter (fragment): E. coli promoter for tetracycline efflux protein gene
   2184..2205    -  protein_bind   CAP binding site: CAP binding activates transcription in the presence of cAMP. E. coli catabolite activator protein
   2218..3300    -  CDS            lacI: lac repressor; lacI; The lac repressor binds to the lac operator to inhibit transcription in E. coli. This inhibition can be relieved by adding lactose or isopropyl-β-D-thiogalactopyranoside (IPTG).
   3301..3378    -  promoter       lacIq promoter: lacI (mutant); In the lacIq allele, a single base change in the promoter boosts expression of the lacI gene about 10-fold.
   3427..3468    +  CDS            rop (fragment): Rop protein, which maintains plasmids at low copy number; rop
   3570..3710    +  misc_feature   bom: basis of mobility region from pBR322
   3896..4484    -  rep_origin     ori: high-copy-number ColE1/pMB1/pBR322/pUC origin of replication
   4655..5515    -  CDS            AmpR: β-lactamase; bla; confers resistance to ampicillin, carbenicillin, and related antibiotics
   5516..5620    -  promoter       AmpR promoter: bla
>Addgene plasmid #34797 | pQTEV-PTD012 | depositor full sequence | sequence record 41841 | Author sequence
CTCGAGAAATCATAAAAAATTTATTTGCTTTGTGAGCGGATAACAATTATAATAGATTCAATTGTGAGCG
GATAACAATTTCACACAGAATTCATTAAAGAGGAGAAATTAACTATGAAACATCACCATCACCATCACCA
TAGCGATTACGACATCCCCACTACTGAGAATCTTTATTTTCAGGGATCCGCTTGTGCTGAGTTTTCTTTT
CATGTACCAAGTCTTGAGGAGCTTGCTGGAGTTATGCAGAAGGGGTTAAAAGATAACTTTGCTGATGTCC
AGGTCTCTGTAGTTGATTGCCCTGATTTGACTAAGGAACCCTTTACCTTTCCTGTAAAAGGCATCTGTGG
GAAAACTAGAATTGCAGAAGTTGGAGGTGTGCCTTACTTATTGCCTCTTGTAAACCAAAAAAAAGTTTAT
GATCTGAATAAAATTGCAAAAGAAATCAAGCTGCCTGGAGCCTTTATTCTTGGAGCAGGAGCAGGTCCAT
TTCAGACTCTCGGGTTCAATTCTGAGTTTATGCCAGTTATTCAGACAGAAAGTGAACACAAGCCTCCTGT
AAATGGAAGTTACTTTGCCCATGTGAACCCTGCAGATGGAGGGTGCCTACTGGAGAAATACAGTGAGAAA
TGTCATGATTTTCAGTGTGCATTACTGGCTAATCTTTTTGCCAGTGAAGGCCAACCTGGCAAGGTAATTG
AGGTGAAAGCCAAAAGAAGAACTGGACCACTTAACTTTGTGACTTGTATGAGAGAGACCCTGGAAAAACA
TTATGGAAATAAGCCTATAGGAATGGGAGGTACTTTCATAATTCAGAAGGGAAAAGTGAAGTCTCACATT
ATGCCTGCAGAATTTTCTTCCTGCCCCTTGAACTCTGATGAAGAAGTGAATAAATGGTTGCATTTTTATG
AAATGAAAGCTCCTTTGGTTTGTCTACCAGTTTTTGTCTCCAGAGACCCAGGGTTTGATTTGCGACTGGA
GCACACTCATTTTTTTAGTCGTCATGGAGAAGGTGGACACTACCATTATGACACTACTCCAGATATAGTG
GAATATCTTGGATACTTCTTACCTGCAGAGTTTCTCTATCGCATTGATCAACCAAAAGAGACGCATTCAA
TTGGGCGAGATTGAGCGGCCGCTCGACCTGCAGCCAAGCTTAATTAGCTGAGCTTGGACTCCTGTTGATA
GATCCAGTAATGACCTCAGAACTCCATCTGGATTTGTTCAGAACGCTCGGTTGCCGCCGGGCGTTTTTTA
TTGGTGAGAATCCAAGCTAGCTTGGCGAGATTTTCAGGAGCTAAGGAAGCTAAAATGGAGAAAAAAATCA
CTGGATATACCACCGTTGATATATCCCAATGGCATCGTAAAGAACATTTTGAGGCATTTCAGTCAGTTGC
TCAATGTACCTATAACCAGACCGTTCAGCTGGATATTACGGCCTTTTTAAAGACCGTAAAGAAAAATAAG
CACAAGTTTTATCCGGCCTTTATTCACATTCTTGCCCGCCTGATGAATGCTCATCCGGAATTTCGTATGG
CAATGAAAGACGGTGAGCTGGTGATATGGGATAGTGTTCACCCTTGTTACACCGTTTTCCATGAGCAAAC
TGAAACGTTTTCATCGCTCTGGAGTGAATACCACGACGATTTCCGGCAGTTTCTACACATATATTCGCAA
GATGTGGCGTGTTACGGTGAAAACCTGGCCTATTTCCCTAAAGGGTTTATTGAGAATATGTTTTTCGTCT
CAGCCAATCCCTGGGTGAGTTTCACCAGTTTTGATTTAAACGTGGCCAATATGGACAACTTCTTCGCCCC
CGTTTTCACCATGGGCAAATATTATACGCAAGGCGACAAGGTGCTGATGCCGCTGGCGATTCAGGTTCAT
CATGCCGTTTGTGATGGCTTCCATGTCGGCAGAATGCTTAATGAATTACAACAGTACTGCGATGAGTGGC
AGGGCGGGGCGTAATTTTTTTAAGGCAGTTATTGGTGCCCTTAAACGCCTGGGGTAATGACTCTCTAGCT
TGAGGCATCAAATAAAACGAAAGGCTCAGTCGAAAGACTGGGCCTTTCGTTTTATCTGTTGTTTGTCGGT
GAACGCTCTCCTGAGTAGGACAAATCCGCCCTCTAGATTACGTGCAGTCGATGATAAGCTGTCAAACATG
AGAATTGTGCCTAATGAGTGAGCTAACTTACATTAATTGCGTTGCGCTCACTGCCCGCTTTCCAGTCGGG
AAACCTGTCGTGCCAGCTGCATTAATGAATCGGCCAACGCGCGGGGAGAGGCGGTTTGCGTATTGGGCGC
CAGGGTGGTTTTTCTTTTCACCAGTGAGACGGGCAACAGCTGATTGCCCTTCACCGCCTGGCCCTGAGAG
AGTTGCAGCAAGCGGTCCACGCTGGTTTGCCCCAGCAGGCGAAAATCCTGTTTGATGGTGGTTAACGGCG
GGATATAACATGAGCTGTCTTCGGTATCGTCGTATCCCACTACCGAGATATCCGCACCAACGCGCAGCCC
GGACTCGGTAATGGCGCGCATTGCGCCCAGCGCCATCTGATCGTTGGCAACCAGCATCGCAGTGGGAACG
ATGCCCTCATTCAGCATTTGCATGGTTTGTTGAAAACCGGACATGGCACTCCAGTCGCCTTCCCGTTCCG
CTATCGGCTGAATTTGATTGCGAGTGAGATATTTATGCCAGCCAGCCAGACGCAGACGCGCCGAGACAGA
ACTTAATGGGCCCGCTAACAGCGCGATTTGCTGGTGACCCAATGCGACCAGATGCTCCACGCCCAGTCGC
GTACCGTCTTCATGGGAGAAAATAATACTGTTGATGGGTGTCTGGTCAGAGACATCAAGAAATAACGCCG
GAACATTAGTGCAGGCAGCTTCCACAGCAATGGCATCCTGGTCATCCAGCGGATAGTTAATGATCAGCCC
ACTGACGCGTTGCGCGAGAAGATTGTGCACCGCCGCTTTACAGGCTTCGACGCCGCTTCGTTCTACCATC
GACACCACCACGCTGGCACCCAGTTGATCGGCGCGAGATTTAATCGCCGCGACAATTTGCGACGGCGCGT
GCAGGGCCAGACTGGAGGTGGCAACGCCAATCAGCAACGACTGTTTGCCCGCCAGTTGTTGTGCCACGCG
GTTGGGAATGTAATTCAGCTCCGCCATCGCCGCTTCCACTTTTTCCCGCGTTTTCGCAGAAACGTGGCTG
GCCTGGTTCACCACGCGGGAAACGGTCTGATAAGAGACACCGGCATACTCTGCGACATCGTATAACGTTA
CTGGTTTCACATTCACCACCCTGAATTGACTCTCTTCCGGGCGCTATCATGCCATACCGCGAAAGGTTTT
GCACCATTCGATGGTGTCGGAATTTCGGGCAGCGTTGGGTCCTGGCCACGGGTGCGCATGATCTAGAGCT
GCCTCGCGCGTTTCGGTGATGACGGTGAAAACCTCTGACACATGCAGCTCCCGGAGACGGTCACAGCTTG
TCTGTAAGCGGATGCCGGGAGCAGACAAGCCCGTCAGGGCGCGTCAGCGGGTGTTGGCGGGTGTCGGGGC
GCAGCCATGACCCAGTCACGTAGCGATAGCGGAGTGTATACTGGCTTAACTATGCGGCATCAGAGCAGAT
TGTACTGAGAGTGCACCACATGCGGTGTGAAATACCGCACAGATGCGTAAGGAGAAAATACCGCATCAGG
CGCTCTTCCGCTTCCTCGCTCACTGACTCGCTGCGCTCGGTCGTTCGGCTGCGGCGAGCGGTATCAGCTC
ACTCAAAGGCGGTAATACGGTTATCCACAGAATCAGGGGATAACGCAGGAAAGAACATGTGAGCAAAAGG
CCAGCAAAAGGCCAGGAACCGTAAAAAGGCCGCGTTGCTGGCGTTTTTCCATAGGCTCCGCCCCCCTGAC
GAGCATCACAAAAATCGACGCTCAAGTCAGAGGTGGCGAAACCCGACAGGACTATAAAGATACCAGGCGT
TTCCCCCTGGAAGCTCCCTCGTGCGCTCTCCTGTTCCGACCCTGCCGCTTACCGGATACCTGTCCGCCTT
TCTCCCTTCGGGAAGCGTGGCGCTTTCTCATAGCTCACGCTGTAGGTATCTCAGTTCGGTGTAGGTCGTT
CGCTCCAAGCTGGGCTGTGTGCACGAACCCCCCGTTCAGCCCGACCGCTGCGCCTTATCCGGTAACTATC
GTCTTGAGTCCAACCCGGTAAGACACGACTTATCGCCACTGGCAGCAGCCACTGGTAACAGGATTAGCAG
AGCGAGGTATGTAGGCGGTGCTACAGAGTTCTTGAAGTGGTGGCCTAACTACGGCTACACTAGAAGGACA
GTATTTGGTATCTGCGCTCTGCTGAAGCCAGTTACCTTCGGAAAAAGAGTTGGTAGCTCTTGATCCGGCA
AACAAACCACCGCTGGTAGCGGTGGTTTTTTTGTTTGCAAGCAGCAGATTACGCGCAGAAAAAAAGGATC
TCAAGAAGATCCTTTGATCTTTTCTACGGGGTCTGACGCTCAGTGGAACGAAAACTCACGTTAAGGGATT
TTGGTCATGAGATTATCAAAAAGGATCTTCACCTAGATCCTTTTAAATTAAAAATGAAGTTTTAAATCAA
TCTAAAGTATATATGAGTAAACTTGGTCTGACAGTTACCAATGCTTAATCAGTGAGGCACCTATCTCAGC
GATCTGTCTATTTCGTTCATCCATAGTTGCCTGACTCCCCGTCGTGTAGATAACTACGATACGGGAGGGC
TTACCATCTGGCCCCAGTGCTGCAATGATACCGCGAGACCCACGCTCACCGGCTCCAGATTTATCAGCAA
TAAACCAGCCAGCCGGAAGGGCCGAGCGCAGAAGTGGTCCTGCAACTTTATCCGCCTCCATCCAGTCTAT
TAATTGTTGCCGGGAAGCTAGAGTAAGTAGTTCGCCAGTTAATAGTTTGCGCAACGTTGTTGCCATTGCT
ACAGGCATCGTGGTGTCACGCTCGTCGTTTGGTATGGCTTCATTCAGCTCCGGTTCCCAACGATCAAGGC
GAGTTACATGATCCCCCATGTTGTGCAAAAAAGCGGTTAGCTCCTTCGGTCCTCCGATCGTTGTCAGAAG
TAAGTTGGCCGCAGTGTTATCACTCATGGTTATGGCAGCACTGCATAATTCTCTTACTGTCATGCCATCC
GTAAGATGCTTTTCTGTGACTGGTGAGTACTCAACCAAGTCATTCTGAGAATAGTGTATGCGGCGACCGA
GTTGCTCTTGCCCGGCGTCAATACGGGATAATACCGCGCCACATAGCAGAACTTTAAAAGTGCTCATCAT
TGGAAAACGTTCTTCGGGGCGAAAACTCTCAAGGATCTTACCGCTGTTGAGATCCAGTTCGATGTAACCC
ACTCGTGCACCCAACTGATCTTCAGCATCTTTTACTTTCACCAGCGTTTCTGGGTGAGCAAAAACAGGAA
GGCAAAATGCCGCAAAAAAGGGAATAAGGGCGACACGGAAATGTTGAATACTCATACTCTTCCTTTTTCA
ATATTATTGAAGCATTTATCAGGGTTATTGTCTCATGAGCGGATACATATTTGAATGTATTTAGAAAAAT
AAACAAATAGGGGTTCCGCGCACATTTCCCCGAAAAGTGCCACCTGACGTCTAAGAAACCATTATTATCA
TGACATTAACCTATAAAAATAGGCGTATCACGAGGCCCTTTCGTCTTCAC
