>Addgene plasmid #34797 | pQTEV-PTD012 | addgene partial sequence | sequence record 61154 | pQE-Fwd 5'-CCCGAAAAGTGCCACCTG-3'
AAATAGGCGTATCACGAGGCCCTTTCGTCTTCACCTCGAGAAATCATAAAAAATTTATTTGCTTTGTGAG
CGGATAACAATTATAATAGATTCAATTGTGAGCGGATAACAATTTCACACAGAATTCATTAAAGAGGAGA
AATTAACTATGAAACATCACCATCACCATCACCATAGCGATTACGACATCCCCACTACTGAGAATCTTTA
TTTTCAGGGATCCGCTTGTGCTGAGTTTTCTTTTCATGTACCAAGTCTTGAGGAGCTTGCTGGAGTTATG
CAGAAGGGGTTAAAAGATAACTTTGCTGATGTCCAGGTCTCTGTAGTTGATTGCCCTGATTTGACTAAGG
AACCCTTTACCTTTCCTGTAAAAGGCATCTGTGGGAAAACTAGAATTGCAGAAGTTGGAGGTGTGCCTTA
CTTATTGCCTCTTGTAAACCAAAAAAAAGTTTATGATCTGAATAAAATTGCAAAAGAAATCAAGCTGCCT
GGAGCCTTTATTCTTGGAGCAGGAGCAGGTCCATTTCAGACTCTCGGGTTCAATTCTGAGTTTATGCCAG
TTATTCAGACAGAAAGTGAACACAAGCCTCCTGTAAATGGAAGTTACTTTGCCCATGTGAACCCTGCAGA
TGGAGGGTGCCTACTGGAGAAATACAGTGAGAAATGTCATGATTTTCAGTGTGCATTACTGGCTAATCTT
TTTGCCAGTGAAGGCCAACCTGGCAAGGTAATTGAGGTGAAAGCCAAAAGAAGAACTGGACCACTTAACT
TTGTGACTTGTATGAGAGAGACCCTGGAAAAACATTATGGAAATAAGCCTATAGGAATGGGAGGTACTTT
CATAATTCA
